Addgene plasmid #76283: RP2 gRNA (BRDN0001145650)
Purpose: 3rd generation lentiviral gRNA plasmid targeting human RP2
Depositing lab: John Doench & David Root. Depositing organization: Broad Institute. Publication: Optimized sgRNA design to maximize activity and minimize off-target effects of CRISPR-Cas9. Doench JG, Fusi N, Sullender M, Hegde M, Vaimberg EW, Donovan KF, Smith I, Tothova Z, Wilen C, Orchard R, Virgin HW, Listgarten J, Root DE. Nat Biotechnol. 2016 Jan 18. doi: 10.1038/nbt.3437. PubMed 26780180.
Backbone
  Vector backbone: lentiGuide-Puro
  Backbone manufacturer: Zhang Lab (Addgene plasmid # 52963)
  Vector type: Mammalian Expression, Lentiviral, CRISPR
  Selectable markers: Puromycin
Growth in bacteria
  Bacterial resistance: Ampicillin, 100 μg/mL
  Growth temperature: 37°C
  Growth strain: DH5alpha
  Copy number: High Copy
Gene/Insert
  Gene/Insert name: RP2 (alt names: RP2; NM_006915.2)
  gRNA/shRNA sequence: TTTGAGGAAGACTCAATGAT
  Species: H. sapiens (human)
  Promoter: hU6
  Cloning method: Unknown
  Sequencing primers: 5′ U6-F; 3′ pS2-R
Terms and licenses: Academic/Nonprofit Terms; Industry Terms: Not Available to Industry
Depositor comments: The gRNA was designed to target the following Genbank reference sequence(s): NM_006915.2. Note that this plasmid does NOT contain Cas9. It should be used in conjunction with lentiCas9-Blast (Addgene #52962) or otherwise with cell lines already expressing Cas9. Browse the full kinome gRNA library at http://www.addgene.org/pooled-library/broadgpp-human-kinome/ or visit http://www.broadinstitute.org/rnai/public/ for detailed protocols and information.
How to cite: RP2 gRNA (BRDN0001145650) was a gift from John Doench & David Root (Addgene plasmid # 76283 ; http://n2t.net/addgene:76283 ; RRID:Addgene_76283)
