[The description below was written by a language model from this plasmid's Addgene catalogue record and pLannotate feature annotations shown in this document.]
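Description:
RP2 gRNA (BRDN0001145650) is a third-generation lentiviral guide RNA plasmid built on the lentiGuide-Puro backbone and designed to target the human RP2 gene (reference transcript NM_006915.2). It is propagated in E. coli as a high-copy plasmid through a ColE1/pUC-type origin with β-lactamase (ampicillin) selection. The backbone also carries an f1 origin, an SV40 origin and poly(A) signal, and residual lac and T7/T3 promoter elements. The assembled sequence is about 8.3 kb.

The transfer cassette begins with an RSV promoter fused to a truncated HIV-1 5' LTR, which makes genomic RNA production Tat-independent. This is followed by the Ψ packaging signal with a partial gag sequence, and by the Rev response element for Rev-dependent nuclear export. It ends in a ΔU3 self-inactivating 3' LTR. Within the provirus, a human U6 RNA polymerase III promoter drives the 20-nt RP2-specific spacer joined to the Streptococcus pyogenes Cas9 gRNA scaffold. A cPPT/CTS element, which aids nuclear import of the viral genome, comes next. An EF-1α promoter with its intron A then expresses puromycin N-acetyltransferase for selecting transduced mammalian cells, and a WPRE enhances transcript expression.

The plasmid does not encode Cas9, so it must be used with a separate Cas9 vector or in cells that already express Cas9. Under those conditions it directs cleavage and knockout of RP2. The depositor comments link it to a human kinome gRNA library whose guides were designed with optimized rules for on-target activity and reduced off-target effects.
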