Features (pLannotate 1.2.2; 29 found; start..end, strand, type, name):
     14..80      +  CDS            small t antigen (fragment): SV40 (simian virus 40) small t antigen
    106..317     +  promoter       EF-1α core promoter: core promoter for human elongation factor EF-1α
    318..1256    +  intron         EF-1α intron A: intron upstream of the start codon of human EF-1α
   1278..1877    +  CDS            PuroR (fragment): puromycin N-acetyltransferase; pac from Streptomyces; confers resistance to puromycin
   1893..2481    +  misc_feature   WPRE: woodchuck hepatitis virus posttranscriptional regulatory element
   2532..2551    +  misc_feature   cPPT/CTS (fragment): central polypurine tract and central termination sequence of HIV-1
   2553..2786    +  LTR            3' LTR (ΔU3): self-inactivating 3' long terminal repeat (LTR) from HIV-1
   2864..2985    +  polyA_signal   SV40 poly(A) signal: SV40 polyadenylation signal
   3025..3160    +  rep_origin     SV40 ori: SV40 origin of replication
   3181..3199    -  promoter       T7 promoter: promoter for bacteriophage T7 RNA polymerase
   3207..3362    +  CDS            lacZα (fragment): LacZα fragment of β-galactosidase; lacZ fragment
   3367..3795    +  rep_origin     f1 ori (sequence partly withheld): f1 bacteriophage origin of replication; arrow indicates direction of (+) strand synthesis
   3848..3952    +  promoter       AmpR promoter: bla
   3953..4813    +  CDS            AmpR: β-lactamase; bla; confers resistance to ampicillin, carbenicillin, and related antibiotics
   4984..5572    +  rep_origin     ori: high-copy-number ColE1/pMB1/pBR322/pUC origin of replication
   5755..5847    +  CDS            lacI (fragment): lac repressor; lacI; The lac repressor binds to the lac operator to inhibit transcription in E. coli. This inhibition can be relieved by adding lactose or isopropyl-β-D-thiogalactopyranoside (IPTG).
   5860..5881    +  protein_bind   CAP binding site: CAP binding activates transcription in the presence of cAMP. E. coli catabolite activator protein
   5896..5926    +  promoter       lac promoter: promoter for the E. coli lac operon
   5934..5950    +  protein_bind   lac operator: The lac repressor binds to the lac operator to inhibit transcription in E. coli. This inhibition can be relieved by adding lactose or isopropyl-β-D-thiogalactopyranoside (IPTG). lac repressor encoded by lacI
   5995..6013    +  promoter       T3 promoter: promoter for bacteriophage T3 RNA polymerase
   6041..6267    +  promoter       RSV promoter: Rous sarcoma virus enhancer/promoter
   6268..6448    +  LTR            5' LTR (truncated): truncated 5' long terminal repeat (LTR) from HIV-1
   6495..6620    +  misc_feature   HIV-1 Ψ: packaging signal of human immunodeficiency virus type 1
   6604..6967    +  CDS            HIV-1 gag (fragment): gag protein from human immunodeficiency virus 1; gag
   7113..7346    +  misc_feature   RRE: The Rev response element (RRE) of HIV-1 allows for Rev-dependent mRNA export from the nucleus to the cytoplasm.
   7723..7749    +  CDS            Rev (fragment): human immunodeficiency virus 1 (HIV-1) Rev protein; rev; enhances nuclear export of unspliced and incompletely spliced viral mRNAs
   7753..7993    +  promoter       U6 promoter: RNA polymerase III promoter for human U6 snRNA
   8023..8098    +  misc_RNA       gRNA scaffold: guide RNA scaffold for the Streptococcus pyogenes CRISPR/Cas9 system
   8154..8271    +  misc_feature   cPPT/CTS: central polypurine tract and central termination sequence of HIV-1
>Addgene plasmid #76283 | RP2 gRNA (BRDN0001145650) | addgene full sequence | sequence record 185542 | Addgene Assembled Sequence
CCCGGGTGCAAAGATGGATAAAGTTTTAAACAGAGAGGAATCTTTGCAGCTAATGGACCTTCTAGGTCTT
GAAAGGAGTGGGAATTGGCTCCGGTGCCCGTCAGTGGGCAGAGCGCACATCGCCCACAGTCCCCGAGAAG
TTGGGGGGAGGGGTCGGCAATTGATCCGGTGCCTAGAGAAGGTGGCGCGGGGTAAACTGGGAAAGTGATG
TCGTGTACTGGCTCCGCCTTTTTCCCGAGGGTGGGGGAGAACCGTATATAAGTGCAGTAGTCGCCGTGAA
CGTTCTTTTTCGCAACGGGTTTGCCGCCAGAACACAGGTAAGTGCCGTGTGTGGTTCCCGCGGGCCTGGC
CTCTTTACGGGTTATGGCCCTTGCGTGCCTTGAATTACTTCCACCTGGCTGCAGTACGTGATTCTTGATC
CCGAGCTTCGGGTTGGAAGTGGGTGGGAGAGTTCGAGGCCTTGCGCTTAAGGAGCCCCTTCGCCTCGTGC
TTGAGTTGAGGCCTGGCCTGGGCGCTGGGGCCGCCGCGTGCGAATCTGGTGGCACCTTCGCGCCTGTCTC
GCTGCTTTCGATAAGTCTCTAGCCATTTAAAATTTTTGATGACCTGCTGCGACGCTTTTTTTCTGGCAAG
ATAGTCTTGTAAATGCGGGCCAAGATCTGCACACTGGTATTTCGGTTTTTGGGGCCGCGGGCGGCGACGG
GGCCCGTGCGTCCCAGCGCACATGTTCGGCGAGGCGGGGCCTGCGAGCGCGGCCACCGAGAATCGGACGG
GGGTAGTCTCAAGCTGGCCGGCCTGCTCTGGTGCCTGGCCTCGCGCCGCCGTGTATCGCCCCGCCCTGGG
CGGCAAGGCTGGCCCGGTCGGCACCAGTTGCGTGAGCGGAAAGATGGCCGCTTCCCGGCCCTGCTGCAGG
GAGCTCAAAATGGAGGACGCGGCGCTCGGGAGAGCGGGCGGGTGAGTCACCCACACAAAGGAAAAGGGCC
TTTCCGTCCTCAGCCGTCGCTTCATGTGACTCCACGGAGTACCGGGCGCCGTCCAGGCACCTCGATTAGT
TCTCGAGCTTTTGGAGTACGTCGTCTTTAGGTTGGGGGGAGGGGTTTTATGCGATGGAGTTTCCCCACAC
TGAGTGGGTGGAGACTGAAGTTAGGCCAGCTTGGCACTTGATGTAATTCTCCTTGGAATTTGCCCTTTTT
GAGTTTGGATCTTGGTTCATTCTCAAGCCTCAGACAGTGGTTCAAAGTTTTTTTCTTCCATTTCAGGTGT
CGTGACGTACGGCCACCATGACCGAGTACAAGCCCACGGTGCGCCTCGCCACCCGCGACGACGTCCCCAG
GGCCGTACGCACCCTCGCCGCCGCGTTCGCCGACTACCCCGCCACGCGCCACACCGTCGATCCGGACCGC
CACATCGAGCGGGTCACCGAGCTGCAAGAACTCTTCCTCACGCGCGTCGGGCTCGACATCGGCAAGGTGT
GGGTCGCGGACGACGGCGCCGCCGTGGCGGTCTGGACCACGCCGGAGAGCGTCGAAGCGGGGGCGGTGTT
CGCCGAGATCGGCCCGCGCATGGCCGAGTTGAGCGGTTCCCGGCTGGCCGCGCAGCAACAGATGGAAGGC
CTCCTGGCGCCGCACCGGCCCAAGGAGCCCGCGTGGTTCCTGGCCACCGTCGGAGTCTCGCCCGACCACC
AGGGCAAGGGTCTGGGCAGCGCCGTCGTGCTCCCCGGAGTGGAGGCGGCCGAGCGCGCCGGGGTGCCCGC
CTTCCTGGAGACCTCCGCGCCCCGCAACCTCCCCTTCTACGAGCGGCTCGGCTTCACCGTCACCGCCGAC
GTCGAGGTGCCCGAAGGACCGCGCACCTGGTGCATGACCCGCAAGCCCGGTGCCTGAACGCGTTAAGTCG
ACAATCAACCTCTGGATTACAAAATTTGTGAAAGATTGACTGGTATTCTTAACTATGTTGCTCCTTTTAC
GCTATGTGGATACGCTGCTTTAATGCCTTTGTATCATGCTATTGCTTCCCGTATGGCTTTCATTTTCTCC
TCCTTGTATAAATCCTGGTTGCTGTCTCTTTATGAGGAGTTGTGGCCCGTTGTCAGGCAACGTGGCGTGG
TGTGCACTGTGTTTGCTGACGCAACCCCCACTGGTTGGGGCATTGCCACCACCTGTCAGCTCCTTTCCGG
GACTTTCGCTTTCCCCCTCCCTATTGCCACGGCGGAACTCATCGCCGCCTGCCTTGCCCGCTGCTGGACA
GGGGCTCGGCTGTTGGGCACTGACAATTCCGTGGTGTTGTCGGGGAAATCATCGTCCTTTCCTTGGCTGC
TCGCCTGTGTTGCCACCTGGATTCTGCGCGGGACGTCCTTCTGCTACGTCCCTTCGGCCCTCAATCCAGC
GGACCTTCCTTCCCGCGGCCTGCTGCCGGCTCTGCGGCCTCTTCCGCGTCTTCGCCTTCGCCCTCAGACG
AGTCGGATCTCCCTTTGGGCCGCCTCCCCGCGTCGACTTTAAGACCAATGACTTACAAGGCAGCTGTAGA
TCTTAGCCACTTTTTAAAAGAAAAGGGGGGACTGGAAGGGCTAATTCACTCCCAACGAAGACAAGATCTG
CTTTTTGCTTGTACTGGGTCTCTCTGGTTAGACCAGATCTGAGCCTGGGAGCTCTCTGGCTAACTAGGGA
ACCCACTGCTTAAGCCTCAATAAAGCTTGCCTTGAGTGCTTCAAGTAGTGTGTGCCCGTCTGTTGTGTGA
CTCTGGTAACTAGAGATCCCTCAGACCCTTTTAGTCAGTGTGGAAAATCTCTAGCAGTACGTATAGTAGT
TCATGTCATCTTATTATTCAGTATTTATAACTTGCAAAGAAATGAATATCAGAGAGTGAGAGGAACTTGT
TTATTGCAGCTTATAATGGTTACAAATAAAGCAATAGCATCACAAATTTCACAAATAAAGCATTTTTTTC
ACTGCATTCTAGTTGTGGTTTGTCCAAACTCATCAATGTATCTTATCATGTCTGGCTCTAGCTATCCCGC
CCCTAACTCCGCCCATCCCGCCCCTAACTCCGCCCAGTTCCGCCCATTCTCCGCCCCATGGCTGACTAAT
TTTTTTTATTTATGCAGAGGCCGAGGCCGCCTCGGCCTCTGAGCTATTCCAGAAGTAGTGAGGAGGCTTT
TTTGGAGGCCTAGGGACGTACCCAATTCGCCCTATAGTGAGTCGTATTACGCGCGCTCACTGGCCGTCGT
TTTACAACGTCGTGACTGGGAAAACCCTGGCGTTACCCAACTTAATCGCCTTGCAGCACATCCCCCTTTC
GCCAGCTGGCGTAATAGCGAAGAGGCCCGCACCGATCGCCCTTCCCAACAGTTGCGCAGCCTGAATGGCG
AATGGG
[124 nt withheld, positions 3367-3490]
C
[91 nt withheld, positions 3492-3582]
A
[49 nt withheld, positions 3584-3632]
CCTTTGACGTTGGAGTCCACGTTCTTT
[37 nt withheld, positions 3660-3696]
ACCCTATCTCGGTCTATTCTTTTGATTTATAAGGGATTTTGCCGATTTCGGCCTATTGGTTAAAAAATGA
GCTGATTTAACAAAAATTTAACGCGAATTTTAACAAAATATTAACGCTTACAATTTAGGTGGCACTTTTC
GGGGAAATGTGCGCGGAACCCCTATTTGTTTATTTTTCTAAATACATTCAAATATGTATCCGCTCATGAG
ACAATAACCCTGATAAATGCTTCAATAATATTGAAAAAGGAAGAGTATGAGTATTCAACATTTCCGTGTC
GCCCTTATTCCCTTTTTTGCGGCATTTTGCCTTCCTGTTTTTGCTCACCCAGAAACGCTGGTGAAAGTAA
AAGATGCTGAAGATCAGTTGGGTGCACGAGTGGGTTACATCGAACTGGATCTCAACAGCGGTAAGATCCT
TGAGAGTTTTCGCCCCGAAGAACGTTTTCCAATGATGAGCACTTTTAAAGTTCTGCTATGTGGCGCGGTA
TTATCCCGTATTGACGCCGGGCAAGAGCAACTCGGTCGCCGCATACACTATTCTCAGAATGACTTGGTTG
AGTACTCACCAGTCACAGAAAAGCATCTTACGGATGGCATGACAGTAAGAGAATTATGCAGTGCTGCCAT
AACCATGAGTGATAACACTGCGGCCAACTTACTTCTGACAACGATCGGAGGACCGAAGGAGCTAACCGCT
TTTTTGCACAACATGGGGGATCATGTAACTCGCCTTGATCGTTGGGAACCGGAGCTGAATGAAGCCATAC
CAAACGACGAGCGTGACACCACGATGCCTGTAGCAATGGCAACAACGTTGCGCAAACTATTAACTGGCGA
ACTACTTACTCTAGCTTCCCGGCAACAATTAATAGACTGGATGGAGGCGGATAAAGTTGCAGGACCACTT
CTGCGCTCGGCCCTTCCGGCTGGCTGGTTTATTGCTGATAAATCTGGAGCCGGTGAGCGTGGGTCTCGCG
GTATCATTGCAGCACTGGGGCCAGATGGTAAGCCCTCCCGTATCGTAGTTATCTACACGACGGGGAGTCA
GGCAACTATGGATGAACGAAATAGACAGATCGCTGAGATAGGTGCCTCACTGATTAAGCATTGGTAACTG
TCAGACCAAGTTTACTCATATATACTTTAGATTGATTTAAAACTTCATTTTTAATTTAAAAGGATCTAGG
TGAAGATCCTTTTTGATAATCTCATGACCAAAATCCCTTAACGTGAGTTTTCGTTCCACTGAGCGTCAGA
CCCCGTAGAAAAGATCAAAGGATCTTCTTGAGATCCTTTTTTTCTGCGCGTAATCTGCTGCTTGCAAACA
AAAAAACCACCGCTACCAGCGGTGGTTTGTTTGCCGGATCAAGAGCTACCAACTCTTTTTCCGAAGGTAA
CTGGCTTCAGCAGAGCGCAGATACCAAATACTGTTCTTCTAGTGTAGCCGTAGTTAGGCCACCACTTCAA
GAACTCTGTAGCACCGCCTACATACCTCGCTCTGCTAATCCTGTTACCAGTGGCTGCTGCCAGTGGCGAT
AAGTCGTGTCTTACCGGGTTGGACTCAAGACGATAGTTACCGGATAAGGCGCAGCGGTCGGGCTGAACGG
GGGGTTCGTGCACACAGCCCAGCTTGGAGCGAACGACCTACACCGAACTGAGATACCTACAGCGTGAGCT
ATGAGAAAGCGCCACGCTTCCCGAAGGGAGAAAGGCGGACAGGTATCCGGTAAGCGGCAGGGTCGGAACA
GGAGAGCGCACGAGGGAGCTTCCAGGGGGAAACGCCTGGTATCTTTATAGTCCTGTCGGGTTTCGCCACC
TCTGACTTGAGCGTCGATTTTTGTGATGCTCGTCAGGGGGGCGGAGCCTATGGAAAAACGCCAGCAACGC
GGCCTTTTTACGGTTCCTGGCCTTTTGCTGGCCTTTTGCTCACATGTTCTTTCCTGCGTTATCCCCTGAT
TCTGTGGATAACCGTATTACCGCCTTTGAGTGAGCTGATACCGCTCGCCGCAGCCGAACGACCGAGCGCA
GCGAGTCAGTGAGCGAGGAAGCGGAAGAGCGCCCAATACGCAAACCGCCTCTCCCCGCGCGTTGGCCGAT
TCATTAATGCAGCTGGCACGACAGGTTTCCCGACTGGAAAGCGGGCAGTGAGCGCAACGCAATTAATGTG
AGTTAGCTCACTCATTAGGCACCCCAGGCTTTACACTTTATGCTTCCGGCTCGTATGTTGTGTGGAATTG
TGAGCGGATAACAATTTCACACAGGAAACAGCTATGACCATGATTACGCCAAGCGCGCAATTAACCCTCA
CTAAAGGGAACAAAAGCTGGAGCTGCAAGCTTAATGTAGTCTTATGCAATACTCTTGTAGTCTTGCAACA
TGGTAACGATGAGTTAGCAACATGCCTTACAAGGAGAGAAAAAGCACCGTGCATGCCGATTGGTGGAAGT
AAGGTGGTACGATCGTGCCTTATTAGGAAGGCAACAGACGGGTCTGACATGGATTGGACGAACCACTGAA
TTGCCGCATTGCAGAGATATTGTATTTAAGTGCCTAGCTCGATACATAAACGGGTCTCTCTGGTTAGACC
AGATCTGAGCCTGGGAGCTCTCTGGCTAACTAGGGAACCCACTGCTTAAGCCTCAATAAAGCTTGCCTTG
AGTGCTTCAAGTAGTGTGTGCCCGTCTGTTGTGTGACTCTGGTAACTAGAGATCCCTCAGACCCTTTTAG
TCAGTGTGGAAAATCTCTAGCAGTGGCGCCCGAACAGGGACTTGAAAGCGAAAGGGAAACCAGAGGAGCT
CTCTCGACGCAGGACTCGGCTTGCTGAAGCGCGCACGGCAAGAGGCGAGGGGCGGCGACTGGTGAGTACG
CCAAAAATTTTGACTAGCGGAGGCTAGAAGGAGAGAGATGGGTGCGAGAGCGTCAGTATTAAGCGGGGGA
GAATTAGATCGCGATGGGAAAAAATTCGGTTAAGGCCAGGGGGAAAGAAAAAATATAAATTAAAACATAT
AGTATGGGCAAGCAGGGAGCTAGAACGATTCGCAGTTAATCCTGGCCTGTTAGAAACATCAGAAGGCTGT
AGACAAATACTGGGACAGCTACAACCATCCCTTCAGACAGGATCAGAAGAACTTAGATCATTATATAATA
CAGTAGCAACCCTCTATTGTGTGCATCAAAGGATAGAGATAAAAGACACCAAGGAAGCTTTAGACAAGAT
AGAGGAAGAGCAAAACAAAAGTAAGACCACCGCACAGCAAGCGGCCGCTGATCTTCAGACCTGGAGGAGG
AGATATGAGGGACAATTGGAGAAGTGAATTATATAAATATAAAGTAGTAAAAATTGAACCATTAGGAGTA
GCACCCACCAAGGCAAAGAGAAGAGTGGTGCAGAGAGAAAAAAGAGCAGTGGGAATAGGAGCTTTGTTCC
TTGGGTTCTTGGGAGCAGCAGGAAGCACTATGGGCGCAGCGTCAATGACGCTGACGGTACAGGCCAGACA
ATTATTGTCTGGTATAGTGCAGCAGCAGAACAATTTGCTGAGGGCTATTGAGGCGCAACAGCATCTGTTG
CAACTCACAGTCTGGGGCATCAAGCAGCTCCAGGCAAGAATCCTGGCTGTGGAAAGATACCTAAAGGATC
AACAGCTCCTGGGGATTTGGGGTTGCTCTGGAAAACTCATTTGCACCACTGCTGTGCCTTGGAATGCTAG
TTGGAGTAATAAATCTCTGGAACAGATTTGGAATCACACGACCTGGATGGAGTGGGACAGAGAAATTAAC
AATTACACAAGCTTAATACACTCCTTAATTGAAGAATCGCAAAACCAGCAAGAAAAGAATGAACAAGAAT
TATTGGAATTAGATAAATGGGCAAGTTTGTGGAATTGGTTTAACATAACAAATTGGCTGTGGTATATAAA
ATTATTCATAATGATAGTAGGAGGCTTGGTAGGTTTAAGAATAGTTTTTGCTGTACTTTCTATAGTGAAT
AGAGTTAGGCAGGGATATTCACCATTATCGTTTCAGACCCACCTCCCAACCCCGAGGGGACCCAGAGAGG
GCCTATTTCCCATGATTCCTTCATATTTGCATATACGATACAAGGCTGTTAGAGAGATAATTAGAATTAA
TTTGACTGTAAACACAAAGATATTAGTACAAAATACGTGACGTAGAAAGTAATAATTTCTTGGGTAGTTT
GCAGTTTTAAAATTATGTTTTAAAATGGACTATCATATGCTTACCGTAACTTGAAAGTATTTCGATTTCT
TGGCTTTATATATCTTGTGGAAAGGACGAAACACCGTTTGAGGAAGACTCAATGATGTTTTAGAGCTAGA
AATAGCAAGTTAAAATAAGGCTAGTCCGTTATCAACTTGAAAAAGTGGCACCGAGTCGGTGCTTTTTTAA
GCTTGGCGTAACTAGATCTTGAGACAAATGGCAGTATTCATCCACAATTTTAAAAGAAAAGGGGGGATTG
GGGGGTACAGTGCAGGGGAAAGAATAGTAGACATAATAGCAACAGACATACAAACTAAAGAATTACAAAA
ACAAATTACAAAAATTCAAAATTTTCGGGTTTATTACAGGGACAGCAGAGATCCACTTTGGCGCCGGCTC
GAGGGGG
