>Addgene plasmid #76283 | RP2 gRNA (BRDN0001145650) | depositor partial sequence | sequence record 143743 | Target Sequence
TTTGAGGAAGACTCAATGAT
