>Addgene plasmid #76283 | RP2 gRNA (BRDN0001145650) | addgene partial sequence | sequence record 185541 | hU6-F
AGAAAGTAATAATTTCTTGGGTAGTTTGCAGTTTTAAAATTATGTTTTAAAATGGACTATCATATGCTTA
CCGTAACTTGAAAGTATTTCGATTTCTTGGCTTTATATATCTTGTGGAAAGGACGAAACACCGTTTGAGG
AAGACTCAATGATGTTTTAGAGCTAGAAATAGCAAGTTAAAATAAGGCTAGTCCGTTATCAACTTGAAAA
AGTGGCACCGAGTCGGTGCTTTTTTAAGCTTGGCGTAACTAGATCTTGAGACAAATGGCAGTATTCATCC
ACAATTTTAAAAGAAAAGGGGGGATTGGGGGGTACAGTGCAGGGGAAAGAATAGTAGACATAATAGCAAC
AGACATACAAACTAAAGAATTACAAAAACAAATTACAAAAATTCAAAATTTTCGGGTTTATTACAGGGAC
AGCAGAGATCCACTTTGGCGCCGGCTCGAGGGGGCCCGGGTGCAAAGATGGATAAAGTTTTAAACAGAGA
GGAATCTTTGCAGCTAATGGACCTTCTAGGTCTTGAAAGGAGTGGGAATTGGCTCCGGTGCCCGTCAGTG
GGCAGAGCGC
